>Addgene plasmid #198472 | pMCB306-GFP-Rab29 | addgene full sequence | sequence record 390443 | Addgene NGS Result
GGCTTGACCGACAATTGCATGAAGAATCTGCTTAGGGTTAGGCGTTTTGCGCTGCTTCGCGATGTACGGG
CCAGATATACGCGTTGACATTGATTATTGACTAGTTATTAATAGTAATCAATTACGGGGTCATTAGTTCA
TAGCCCATATATGGAGTTCCGCGTTACATAACTTACGGTAAATGGCCCGCCTGGCTGACCGCCCAACGAC
CCCCGCCCATTGACGTCAATAATGACGTATGTTCCCATAGTAACGCCAATAGGGACTTTCCATTGACGTC
AATGGGTGGAGTATTTACGGTAAACTGCCCACTTGGCAGTACATCAAGTGTATCATATGCCAAGTACGCC
CCCTATTGACGTCAATGACGGTAAATGGCCCGCCTGGCATTATGCCCAGTACATGACCTTATGGGACTTT
CCTACTTGGCAGTACATCTACGTATTAGTCATCGCTATTACCATGGTGATGCGGTTTTGGCAGTACATCA
ATGGGCGTGGATAGCGGTTTGACTCACGGGGATTTCCAAGTCTCCACCCCATTGACGTCAATGGGAGTTT
GTTTTGGCACCAAAATCAACGGGACTTTCCAAAATGTCGTAACAACTCCGCCCCATTGACGCAAATGGGC
GGTAGGCGTGTACGGTGGGAGGTCTATATAAGCAGCGCGTTTTGCCTGTACTGGGTCTCTCTGGTTAGAC
CAGATCTGAGCCTGGGAGCTCTCTGGCTAACTAGGGAACCCACTGCTTAAGCCTCAATAAAGCTTGCCTT
GAGTGCTTCAAGTAGTGTGTGCCCGTCTGTTGTGTGACTCTGGTAACTAGAGATCCCTCAGACCCTTTTA
GTCAGTGTGGAAAATCTCTAGCAGTGGCGCCCGAACAGGGACTTGAAAGCGAAAGGGAAACCAGAGGAGC
TCTCTCGACGCAGGACTCGGCTTGCTGAAGCGCGCACGGCAAGAGGCGAGGGGCGGCGACTGGTGAGTAC
GCCAAAAATTTTGACTAGCGGAGGCTAGAAGGAGAGAGATGGGTGCGAGAGCGTCAGTATTAAGCGGGGG
AGAATTAGATCGCGATGGGAAAAAATTCGGTTAAGGCCAGGGGGAAAGAAAAAATATAAATTAAAACATA
TAGTATGGGCAAGCAGGGAGCTAGAACGATTCGCAGTTAATCCTGGCCTGTTAGAAACATCAGAAGGCTG
TAGACAAATACTGGGACAGCTACAACCATCCCTTCAGACAGGATCAGAAGAACTTAGATCATTATATAAT
ACAGTAGCAACCCTCTATTGTGTGCATCAAAGGATAGAGATAAAAGACACCAAGGAAGCTTTAGACAAGA
TAGAGGAAGAGCAAAACAAAAGTAAGACCACCGCACAGCAAGCGGCCGGCCGCTGATCTTCAGACCTGGA
GGAGGAGATATGAGGGACAATTGGAGAAGTGAATTATATAAATATAAAGTAGTAAAAATTGAACCATTAG
GAGTAGCACCCACCAAGGCAAAGAGAAGAGTGGTGCAGAGAGAAAAAAGAGCAGTGGGAATAGGAGCTTT
GTTCCTTGGGTTCTTGGGAGCAGCAGGAAGCACTATGGGCGCAGCGTCAATGACGCTGACGGTACAGGCC
AGACAATTATTGTCTGGTATAGTGCAGCAGCAGAACAATTTGCTGAGGGCTATTGAGGCGCAACAGCATC
TGTTGCAACTCACAGTCTGGGGCATCAAGCAGCTCCAGGCAAGAATCCTGGCTGTGGAAAGATACCTAAA
GGATCAACAGCTCCTGGGGATTTGGGGTTGCTCTGGAAAACTCATTTGCACCACTGCTGTGCCTTGGAAT
GCTAGTTGGAGTAATAAATCTCTGGAACAGATTTGGAATCACACGACCTGGATGGAGTGGGACAGAGAAA
TTAACAATTACACAAGCTTAATACACTCCTTAATTGAAGAATCGCAAAACCAGCAAGAAAAGAATGAACA
AGAATTATTGGAATTAGATAAATGGGCAAGTTTGTGGAATTGGTTTAACATAACAAATTGGCTGTGGTAT
ATAAAATTATTCATAATGATAGTAGGAGGCTTGGTAGGTTTAAGAATAGTTTTTGCTGTACTTTCTATAG
TGAATAGAGTTAGGCAGGGATATTCACCATTATCGTTTCAGACCCACCTCCCAACCCCGAGGGGACCCGA
CAGGCCCGAAGGAATAGAAGAAGAAGGTGGAGAGAGAGACAGAGACAGATCCATTCGATTAGTGAACGGA
TCGGCACTGCGTGCGCCAATTCTGCAGACAAATGGCAGTATTCATCCACAATTTTAAAAGAAAAGGGGGG
ATTGGGGGGTACAGTGCAGGGGAAAGAATAGTAGACATAATAGCAACAGACATACAAACTAAAGAATTAC
AAAAACAAATTACAAAAATTCAAAATTTTCGGGTTTATTACAGGGACAGCAGAGATCCAGTTTGGTTAGT
ACCGGGCCCGCTCTAGGATCCATTAGGCGGCCGCGTGGATAACCGTATTACCGCCATGCATGTGCCCGTC
AGTGGGCAGAGCGCACATCGCCCACAGTCCCCGAGAAGTTGGGGGGAGGGGTCGGCAATTGAACCGGTGC
CTAGAGAAGGTGGCGCGGGGTAAACTGGGAAAGTGATGTCGTGTACTGGCTCCGCCTTTTTCCCGAGGGT
GGGGGAGAACCGTATATAAGTGCAGTAGTCGCCGTGAACGTTCTTTTTCGCAACGGGTTTGCCGCCAGAA
CACAGGTAAGTGCCGTGTGTGGTTCCCGCGGGCCTGGCCTCTTTACGGGTTATGGCCCTTGCGTGCCTTG
AATTACTTCCACCTGGCTGCAGTACGTGATTCTTGATCCCGAGCTTCGGGTTGGAAGTGGGTGGGAGAGT
TCGAGGCCTTGCGCTTAAGGAGCCCCTTCGCCTCGTGCTTGAGTTGAGGCCTGGCCTGGGCGCTGGGGCC
GCCGCGTGCGAATCTGGTGGCACCTTCGCGCCTGTCTCGCTGCTTTCGATAAGTCTCTAGCCATTTAAAA
TTTTTGATGACCTGCTGCGACGCTTTTTTTCTGGCAAGATAGTCTTGTAAATGCGGGCCAAGATCTGCAC
ACTGGTATTTCGGTTTTTGGGGCCGCGGGCGGCGACGGGGCCCGTGCGTCCCAGCGCACATGTTCGGCGA
GGCGGGGCCTGCGAGCGCGGCCACCGAGAATCGGACGGGGGTAGTCTCAAGCTGGCCGGCCTGCTCTGGT
GCCTGGCCTCGCGCCGCCGTGTATCGCCCCGCCCTGGGCGGCAAGGCTGGCCCGGTCGGCACCAGTTGCG
TGAGCGGAAAGATGGCCGCTTCCCGGCCCTGCTGCAGGGAGCTCAAAATGGAGGACGCGGCGCTCGGGAG
AGCGGGCGGGTGAGTCACCCACACAAAGGAAAAGGGCCTTTCCGTCCTCAGCCGTCGCTTCATGTGACTC
CACGGAGTACCGGGCGCCGTCCAGGCACCTCGATTAGTTCTCGCGCTTTTGGAGTACGTCGTCTTTAGGT
TGGGGGGAGGGGTTTTATGCGATGGAGTTTCCCCACACTGAGTGGGTGGAGACTGAAGTTAGGCCAGCTT
GGCACTTGATGTAATTCTCCTTGGAATTTGCCCTTTTTGAGTTTGGATCTTGGTTCATTCTCAAGCCTCA
GACAGTGGTTCAAAGTTTTTTTCTTCCATTTCAGGTGTCGTGAGCTAGCCCACCATGACCGAGTACAAGC
CCACGGTGCGCCTCGCCACCCGCGACGACGTCCCCCGGGCCGTACGCACCCTCGCCGCCGCGTTCGCCGA
CTACCCCGCCACGCGCCACACCGTCGACCCGGACCGCCACATCGAGCGGGTCACCGAGCTGCAAGAACTC
TTCCTCACGCGCGTCGGGCTCGACATCGGCAAGGTGTGGGTCGCGGACGACGGCGCCGCGGTGGCGGTCT
GGACCACGCCGGAGAGCGTCGAAGCGGGGGCGGTGTTCGCCGAGATCGGCCCGCGCATGGCCGAGTTGAG
CGGTTCCCGGCTGGCCGCGCAGCAACAGATGGAAGGCCTCCTGGCGCCGCACCGGCCCAAGGAGCCCGCG
TGGTTCCTGGCCACCGTCGGCGTCTCGCCCGACCACCAGGGCAAGGGTCTGGGCAGCGCCGTCGTGCTCC
CCGGAGTGGAGGCGGCCGAGCGCGCCGGGGTGCCCGCCTTCCTGGAGACCTCCGCGCCCCGCAACCTCCC
CTTCTACGAGCGGCTCGGCTTCACCGTCACCGCCGACGTCGAGGTGCCCGAAGGACCGCGCACCTGGTGC
ATGACCCGCAAGCCCGGTGCCGGATCGGGAGAGGGCAGAGGAAGTCTGCTAACATGCGGTGACGTCGAGG
AGAATCCTGGCCCACCGGTCGCCACCATGGTGAGCAAGGGCGAGGAGCTGTTCACCGGGGTGGTGCCCAT
CCTGGTCGAGCTGGACGGCGACGTAAACGGCCACAAGTTCAGCGTGTCTGGCGAGGGCGAGGGCGATGCC
ACCTACGGCAAGCTGACCCTGAAGTTCATCTGCACCACCGGCAAGCTGCCCGTGCCCTGGCCCACCCTCG
TGACCACCCTGACCTACGGCGTGCAGTGCTTCAGCCGCTACCCCGACCACATGAAGCAGCACGACTTCTT
CAAGTCCGCCATGCCCGAAGGCTACGTCCAGGAGCGCACCATCTTCTTCAAGGACGACGGCAACTACAAG
ACCCGCGCCGAGGTGAAGTTCGAGGGCGACACCCTGGTGAACCGCATCGAGCTGAAGGGCATCGACTTCA
AGGAGGACGGCAACATCCTGGGGCACAAGCTGGAGTACAACTACAACAGCCACAACGTCTATATCATGGC
CGACAAGCAGAAGAACGGCATCAAGGCGAACTTCAAGATCCGCCACAACATCGAGGACGGCAGCGTGCAG
CTCGCCGACCACTACCAGCAGAACACCCCCATCGGCGACGGCCCCGTGCTGCTGCCCGACAACCACTACC
TGAGCACCCAGTCCGCCCTGAGCAAAGACCCCAACGAGAAGCGCGATCACATGGTCCTGCTGGAGTTCGT
GACCGCCGCCGGGATCACTCTCGGCATGGACGAGCTGTACAAGGGAGGAGAATTCATGGGCAGCCGCGAC
CACCTGTTCAAAGTGCTGGTGGTGGGGGACGCCGCAGTGGGCAAGACGTCGCTGGTGCAGCGATATTCCC
AGGACAGCTTCAGCAAACACTACAAGTCCACGGTGGGAGTGGATTTTGCTCTGAAGGTTCTCCAGTGGTC
TGACTACGAGATAGTGCGGCTTCAGCTGTGGGATATTGCAGGGCAGGAGCGCTTCACCTCTATGACACGA
TTGTATTATCGGGATGCCTCTGCCTGTGTTATTATGTTTGACGTTACCAATGCCACTACCTTCAGCAACA
GCCAGAGGTGGAAACAGGACCTAGACAGCAAGCTCACACTACCCAATGGAGAGCCGGTGCCCTGCCTGCT
CTTGGCCAACAAGTGTGATCTGTCCCCTTGGGCAGTGAGCCGGGACCAGATTGACCGGTTCAGTAAAGAG
AACGGTTTCACAGGTTGGACAGAAACATCAGTCAAGGAGAACAAAAATATTAATGAGGCTATGAGAGTCC
TCATTGAAAAGATGATGAGAAATTCCACAGAAGATATCATGTCTTTGTCCACCCAAGGGGACTACATCAA
TCTACAAACCAAGTCCTCCAGCTGGTCCTGCTGCTAGCCTAGGATAACTTCGTATAGCATACATTATACG
AAGTTATACATGTTTAAGGGTTCCGGTTCCACTAGGTACAATTCGATATCAAGCTTATCGATAATCAACC
TCTGGATTACAAAATTTGTGAAAGATTGACTGGTATTCTTAACTATGTTGCTCCTTTTACGCTATGTGGA
TACGCTGCTTTAATGCCTTTGTATCATGCTATTGCTTCCCGTATGGCTTTCATTTTCTCCTCCTTGTATA
AATCCTGGTTGCTGTCTCTTTATGAGGAGTTGTGGCCCGTTGTCAGGCAACGTGGCGTGGTGTGCACTGT
GTTTGCTGACGCAACCCCCACTGGTTGGGGCATTGCCACCACCTGTCAGCTCCTTTCCGGGACTTTCGCT
TTCCCCCTCCCTATTGCCACGGCGGAACTCATCGCCGCCTGCCTTGCCCGCTGCTGGACAGGGGCTCGGC
TGTTGGGCACTGACAATTCCGTGGTGTTGTCGGGGAAATCATCGTCCTTTCCTTGGCTGCTCGCCTGTGT
TGCCACCTGGATTCTGCGCGGGACGTCCTTCTGCTACGTCCCTTCGGCCCTCAATCCAGCGGACCTTCCT
TCCCGCGGCCTGCTGCCGGCTCTGCGGCCTCTTCCGCGTCTTCGCCTTCGCCCTCAGACGAGTCGGATCT
CCCTTTGGGCCGCCTCCCCGCATCGATACCGTCGACCTCGATCGAGACCTAGAAAAACATGGAGCAATCA
CAAGTAGCAATACAGCAGCTACCAATGCTGATTGTGCCTGGCTAGAAGCACAAGAGGAGGAGGAGGTGGG
TTTTCCAGTCACACCTCAGGTACCTTTAAGACCAATGACTTACAAGGCAGCTGTAGATCTTAGCCACTTT
TTAAAAGAAAAGGGGGGACTGGAAGGGCTAATTCACTCCCAACGAAGACAAGATATCCTTGATCTGTGGA
TCTACCACACACAAGGCTACTTCCCTGATTGGCAGAACTACACACCAGGGCCAGGGATCAGATATCCACT
GACCTTTGGATGGTGCTACAAGCTAGTACCAGTTGAGCAAGAGAAGGTAGAAGAAGCCAATGAAGGAGAG
AACACCCGCTTGTTACACCCTGTGAGCCTGCATGGGATGGATGACCCGGAGAGAGAAGTATTAGAGTGGA
GGTTTGACAGCCGCCTAGCATTTCATCACATGGCCCGAGAGCTGCATCCGGACTGTACTGGGTCTCTCTG
GTTAGACCAGATCTGAGCCTGGGAGCTCTCTGGCTAACTAGGGAACCCACTGCTTAAGCCTCAATAAAGC
TTGCCTTGAGTGCTTCAAGTAGTGTGTGCCCGTCTGTTGTGTGACTCTGGTAACTAGAGATCCCTCAGAC
CCTTTTAGTCAGTGTGGAAAATCTCTAGCAGCATGTGAGCAAAAGGCCAGCAAAAGGCCAGGAACCGTAA
AAAGGCCGCGTTGCTGGCGTTTTTCCATAGGCTCCGCCCCCCTGACGAGCATCACAAAAATCGACGCTCA
AGTCAGAGGTGGCGAAACCCGACAGGACTATAAAGATACCAGGCGTTTCCCCCTGGAAGCTCCCTCGTGC
GCTCTCCTGTTCCGACCCTGCCGCTTACCGGATACCTGTCCGCCTTTCTCCCTTCGGGAAGCGTGGCGCT
TTCTCATAGCTCACGCTGTAGGTATCTCAGTTCGGTGTAGGTCGTTCGCTCCAAGCTGGGCTGTGTGCAC
GAACCCCCCGTTCAGCCCGACCGCTGCGCCTTATCCGGTAACTATCGTCTTGAGTCCAACCCGGTAAGAC
ACGACTTATCGCCACTGGCAGCAGCCACTGGTAACAGGATTAGCAGAGCGAGGTATGTAGGCGGTGCTAC
AGAGTTCTTGAAGTGGTGGCCTAACTACGGCTACACTAGAAGAACAGTATTTGGTATCTGCGCTCTGCTG
AAGCCAGTTACCTTCGGAAAAAGAGTTGGTGGCTCTTGATCCGGCAAACAAACCACCGCTGGTAGCGGTG
GTTTTTTTGTTTGCAAGCAGCAGATTACGCGCAGAAAAAAAGGATCTCAAGAAGATCCTTTGATCTTTTC
TACGGGGTCTGACGCTCAGTGGAACGAAAACTCACGTTAAGGGATTTTGGTCATGAGATTATCAAAAAGG
ATCTTCACCTAGATCCTTTTAAATTAAAAATGAAGTTTTAAATCAATCTAAAGTATATATGAGTAAACTT
GGTCTGACAGTTACCAATGCTTAATCAGTGAGGCACCTATCTCAGCGATCTGTCTATTTCGTTCATCCAT
AGTTGCCTGACTCCCCGTCGTGTAGATAACTACGATACGGGAGGGCTTACCATCTGGCCCCAGTGCTGCA
ATGATACCGCGAGACCCACGCTCACCGGCTCCAGATTTATCAGCAATAAACCAGCCAGCCGGAAGGGCCG
AGCGCAGAAGTGGTCCTGCAACTTTATCCGCCTCCATCCAGTCTATTAATTGTTGCCGGGAAGCTAGAGT
AAGTAGTTCGCCAGTTAATAGTTTGCGCAACGTTGTTGCCATTGCTACAGGCATCGTGGTGTCACGCTCG
TCGTTTGGTATGGCTTCATTCAGCTCCGGTTCCCAACGATCAAGGCGAGTTACATGATCCCCCATGTTGT
GCAAAAAAGCGGTTAGCTCCTTCGGTCCTCCGATCGTTGTCAGAAGTAAGTTGGCCGCAGTGTTATCACT
CATGGTTATGGCAGCACTGCATAATTCTCTTACTGTCATGCCATCCGTAAGATGCTTTTCTGTGACTGGT
GAGTACTCAACCAAGTCATTCTGAGAATAGTGTATGCGGCGACCGAGTTGCTCTTGCCCGGCGTCAATAC
GGGATAATACCGCGCCACATAGCAGAACTTTAAAAGTGCTCATCATTGGAAAACGTTCTTCGGGGCGAAA
ACTCTCAAGGATCTTACCGCTGTTGAGATCCAGTTCGATGTAACCCACTCGTGCACCCAACTGATCTTCA
GCATCTTTTACTTTCACCAGCGTTTCTGGGTGAGCAAAAACAGGAAGGCAAAATGCCGCAAAAAAGGGAA
TAAGGGCGACACGGAAATGTTGAATACTCATACTCTTCCTTTTTCAATATTATTGAAGCATTTATCAGGG
TTATTGTCTCATGAGCGGATACATATTTGAATGTATTTAGAAAAATAAACAAATAGGGGTTCCGCGCACA
TTTCCCCGAAAAGTGCCACCTGACGTCGACGGATCGGGAGATCTCCCGATCCCCTATGGTGCACTCTCAG
TACAATCTGCTCTGATGCCGCATAGTTAAGCCAGTATCTGCTCCCTGCTTGTGTGTTGGAGGTCGCTGAG
TAGTGCGCGAGCAAAATTTAAGCTACAACAAGGCAA
Features (pLannotate 1.2.2; 22 found; start..end, strand, type, name):
     86..465     +  enhancer       CMV enhancer: human cytomegalovirus immediate early enhancer
    466..665     +  promoter       CMV promoter: human cytomegalovirus (CMV) immediate early promoter
    683..863     +  LTR            5' LTR (truncated): truncated 5' long terminal repeat (LTR) from HIV-1
    910..1035    +  misc_feature   HIV-1 Ψ: packaging signal of human immunodeficiency virus type 1
   1019..1357    +  CDS            HIV-1 gag (fragment): gag protein from human immunodeficiency virus 1; gag
   1532..1765    +  misc_feature   RRE: The Rev response element (RRE) of HIV-1 allows for Rev-dependent mRNA export from the nucleus to the cytoplasm.
   2142..2242    +  CDS            Rev (fragment): human immunodeficiency virus 1 (HIV-1) Rev protein; rev; enhances nuclear export of unspliced and incompletely spliced viral mRNAs
   2292..2409    +  misc_feature   cPPT/CTS: central polypurine tract and central termination sequence of HIV-1
   2512..3683    +  promoter       EF-1α promoter: strong constitutive promoter for human elongation factor EF-1α
   3695..4291    +  CDS            PuroR: puromycin N-acetyltransferase; pac from Streptomyces alboniger; confers resistance to puromycin
   4367..5083    +  CDS            EGFP: EGFP is a basic (constitutively fluorescent) green fluorescent protein published in 1996, derived from Aequorea victoria. It is reported to be a rapidly-maturing weak dimer with moderate acid sensitivity.
   5096..5704    +  CDS            RAB29: RAB7L_HUMAN - Also known as RAB7L1. Experimental evidence at protein level: Swiss-Prot protein existence level 1. The small GTPases Rab are key regulators in vesicle trafficking (PubMed:24788816). Essential for maintaining the integrity of the endosome-trans-Golgi network structure (By similarity). Together with LRRK2, plays a role in the retrograde trafficking pathway for recycling proteins, such as mannose 6 phosphate receptor (M6PR), between lysosomes and the Golgi apparatus in a retromer-dependent manner (PubMed:24788816). Recruits LRRK2 to the Golgi complex and stimulates LRRK2 kinase act
   5714..5747    +  protein_bind   loxP: Cre-mediated recombination occurs in the 8-bp core sequence (GCATACAT). Cre recombinase
   5780..5803    +  misc_feature   MCS (fragment): pBluescript multiple cloning site
   5803..6391    +  misc_feature   WPRE: woodchuck hepatitis virus posttranscriptional regulatory element
   6392..6411    +  misc_feature   MCS (fragment): pBluescript multiple cloning site
   6413..6913    +  CDS            nef (fragment): NEF_HV1LA - Experimental evidence at protein level: Swiss-Prot protein existence level 1. Extracellular Nef protein targets CD4(+) T-lymphocytes for apoptosis by interacting with CXCR4 surface receptors. From Human immunodeficiency virus type 1 group M subtype B (isolate Lai) (HIV-1).
   6920..7100    +  LTR            5' LTR (truncated): truncated 5' long terminal repeat (LTR) from HIV-1
   7162..7750    -  rep_origin     ori: high-copy-number ColE1/pMB1/pBR322/pUC origin of replication
   7921..8781    -  CDS            AmpR: β-lactamase; bla; confers resistance to ampicillin, carbenicillin, and related antibiotics
   8782..8886    -  promoter       AmpR promoter: bla
   8945..8997    -  misc_feature   bom (fragment): basis of mobility region from pBR322
