[The description below was written by a language model from this plasmid's Addgene catalogue record and pLannotate feature annotations shown in this document.]
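Description:
pMCB306-GFP-Rab29 is a 9,066 nt HIV-1-based lentiviral transfer plasmid built on the pMCB306 backbone for stable expression of GFP-tagged human RAB29 (also called RAB7L1) in mammalian cells. It is propagated in bacteria through a high-copy ColE1/pUC-type origin with β-lactamase (ampicillin) selection. The viral portion begins with a CMV enhancer/promoter fused to a truncated 5' LTR, which drives production of the genomic RNA in packaging cells. This is followed by the Ψ packaging signal with a partial gag sequence, the Rev response element for Rev-dependent nuclear export, and the cPPT/CTS element that aids nuclear import of the reverse-transcribed genome. A WPRE, which enhances transcript stability and expression, sits downstream of the payload, followed by a nef fragment and a second truncated LTR annotation that closes the viral unit.

The payload is a single EF-1α promoter-driven cassette in which the puromycin N-acetyltransferase gene comes first, followed after a short unannotated gap by EGFP and then the RAB29 coding sequence. EGFP therefore sits at the N terminus of Rab29, as the catalogue states. The arrangement suggests that the resistance marker and the fusion are produced from one transcript, but the feature table does not identify the linking element between PuroR and EGFP. A single loxP site lies just after the RAB29 sequence; with no annotated partner site, its role is not stated in the record.

Transduced cells can be selected with puromycin and the fusion followed by green fluorescence. Rab29 is a small GTPase that recruits the Parkinson's disease-linked kinase LRRK2 to the Golgi and stimulates its activity. The plasmid was deposited with a study of Rab GTPase regulators of LRRK2.
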