Addgene plasmid #198472: pMCB306-GFP-Rab29
Purpose: lentiviral expression of GFP-Rab29
Depositing lab: Suzanne Pfeffer. Depositing organization: Stanford University. Publication: Genome-wide screen reveals Rab12 GTPase as a critical activator of Parkinson's disease-linked LRRK2 kinase. Dhekne HS, Tonelli F, Yeshaw WM, Chiang CY, Limouse C, Jaimon E, Purlyte E, Alessi DR, Pfeffer SR. Elife. 2023 Oct 24;12:e87098. doi: 10.7554/eLife.87098. PubMed 37874635.
Backbone
  Vector backbone: pMCB306
  Vector type: Mammalian Expression, Lentiviral
  Selectable markers: Puromycin
Growth in bacteria
  Bacterial resistance: Ampicillin, 100 μg/mL
  Growth temperature: 37°C
  Growth strain: NEB Stable
  Copy number: High Copy
Gene/Insert
  Gene/Insert name: GFP-Rab29
  Species: H. sapiens (human)
  Entrez Gene: RAB29 (a.k.a. RAB7L, RAB7L1)
  Promoter: EF1A
  Tag / fusion protein: GFP (N terminal on insert)
  Cloning method: Gibson Cloning
Terms and licenses: Academic/Nonprofit Terms; Industry Terms: Not Available to Industry
Depositor comments: Please visit https://www.biorxiv.org/content/10.1101/2023.02.17.529028v1 for bioRxiv preprint.
How to cite: pMCB306-GFP-Rab29 was a gift from Suzanne Pfeffer (Addgene plasmid # 198472 ; http://n2t.net/addgene:198472 ; RRID:Addgene_198472)
